Addgene plasmid #84032: pHD066
Purpose: Vector for creating transgenic zebrafish. Expresses mCherry-Cre fusion protein under the elastase promoter and Venus under the crystalin promoter in zebrafish
Depositing lab: Daniel Hesselson & Didier Stainier. Depositing organization: University of California, San Francisco (UCSF). Publication: Suppression of Ptf1a activity induces acinar-to-endocrine conversion. Hesselson D, Anderson RM, Stainier DY. Curr Biol. 2011 Apr 26;21(8):712-7. doi: 10.1016/j.cub.2011.03.041. Epub 2011 Apr 14. PubMed 21497092.
Backbone
  Vector backbone: unknown
  Vector type: Cre/Lox ; Zebrafish transgenesis
Growth in bacteria
  Bacterial resistance: Ampicillin, 100 μg/mL
  Growth temperature: 37°C
  Growth strain: DH5alpha
  Copy number: Unknown
Gene/Insert 1
  Gene/Insert name: Cre
  Promoter: Elastase
  Tag / fusion protein: mCherry (N terminal on insert)
  Cloning method: Unknown
  Sequencing primers: 5′ mCherry-F (ccccgtaatgcagaagaaga)
Gene/Insert 2
  Gene/Insert name: Venus
  Promoter: Crystalin
  Cloning method: Unknown
  Sequencing primers: 5′ SV40pA-R
Terms and licenses: Academic/Nonprofit Terms; Industry Terms: Not Available to Industry
Depositor comments: Designed in a pBluescript series vector containing I-SceI meganuclease sites. The I-SceI meganuclease method is a common method for establishing transgenic zebrafish lines. Please note that the Addgene verified sequence differs from the depositor's reference sequence (see supplemental materials above). The following differences do not alter plasmid functions described in the publication: 1kb deletion at the 5' end of the elastase promoter 2 other single nucleotide mismatches in elastase promoter L88K amino acid residue substitution in the mCherry fluor f1 origin is in the opposite orientation one mismatch in the ColE1 origin.
How to cite: pHD066 was a gift from Daniel Hesselson & Didier Stainier (Addgene plasmid # 84032 ; http://n2t.net/addgene:84032 ; RRID:Addgene_84032)
