[The description below was written by a language model from this plasmid's Addgene catalogue record, the feature table of its GenBank file and pLannotate feature annotations shown in this document.]
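Description:
pHD066 is a zebrafish transgenesis plasmid built, according to the depositor's comments, in a pBluescript-series backbone (the catalogue backbone field itself reads "unknown"). It is propagated in E. coli through a high-copy ColE1/pUC origin with ampicillin selection. It also retains typical pBluescript remnants: an f1 origin, lac promoter/operator and lacZα fragments, and flanking T7 and T3 promoters. In the depositor's map, two I-SceI meganuclease sites bracket the transgene region. This allows co-injection with I-SceI enzyme, a common way of promoting genomic integration when establishing transgenic fish lines.

The payload consists of two divergently oriented expression units. In the first, an elastase promoter drives mCherry fused to the N-terminus of Cre recombinase, terminated by an SV40 polyadenylation signal. Red fluorescence therefore marks the cells that express Cre, which can recombine loxP-flanked alleles or reporters. Given the elastase promoter and the associated publication on acinar-to-endocrine conversion, expression is presumably aimed at pancreatic acinar cells. In the second unit, on the opposite strand, a crystallin promoter drives Venus with a bGH polyadenylation signal, which presumably serves as a visible lens marker for identifying transgene carriers. A single FRT site lies between the two cassettes, and short ble and SV40 large T fragments sit downstream of Cre, probably as cloning remnants.

The two sequence records differ. The depositor's reference map is 9,635 bp, whereas the repository's verified full sequence is 8,639 nt. The main difference is a roughly 1 kb deletion at the 5' end of the elastase promoter. Other differences are a few point mismatches, an L88K substitution in mCherry and an inverted f1 origin. The depositor states that none of these alter the plasmid functions described in the publication.
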