LOCUS       pHD066_elastaseP_t 9635 bp ds-DNA linear 15-SEP-2010
DEFINITION  .
ACCESSION
VERSION
SOURCE      .
  ORGANISM  .
COMMENT
COMMENT     ApEinfo:methylated:1
FEATURES             Location/Qualifiers
     primer_bind     complement(6814..6833)
                     /label=T3
                     /ApEinfo_fwdcolor=cyan
                     /ApEinfo_revcolor=green
     primer_bind     complement(6867..6884)
                     /label=M13-fwd
                     /ApEinfo_fwdcolor=cyan
                     /ApEinfo_revcolor=green
     primer_bind     42..62
                     /label=T7
                     /ApEinfo_fwdcolor=cyan
                     /ApEinfo_revcolor=green
     rep_origin      8566..9248
                     /label=ColE1 origin
                     /ApEinfo_fwdcolor=gray50
                     /ApEinfo_revcolor=gray50
     rep_origin      7042..7348
                     /label=F1 ori
                     /ApEinfo_fwdcolor=gray50
                     /ApEinfo_revcolor=gray50
     CDS             6955..7023
                     /label=LacZ alpha
                     /ApEinfo_fwdcolor=#6495ed
                     /ApEinfo_revcolor=#6495ed
     misc_binding    9588..9610
                     /label=LacO
                     /ApEinfo_fwdcolor=#6495ed
                     /ApEinfo_revcolor=#6495ed
     misc_recomb     5219..5252
                     /label=FRT
                     /ApEinfo_fwdcolor=orchid
                     /ApEinfo_revcolor=pink
     CDS             7809..8468
                     /label=AmpR
                     /ApEinfo_fwdcolor=yellow
                     /ApEinfo_revcolor=yellow
     polyA_signal    complement(4992..5183)
                     /label=SV40 late polyA
                     /ApEinfo_fwdcolor=pink
                     /ApEinfo_revcolor=pink
     misc_feature    18..35
                     /label=I-SceI
                     /ApEinfo_fwdcolor=#ffff00
                     /ApEinfo_revcolor=#ffff00
     misc_feature    6841..6858
                     /label=I-SceI(1)
                     /ApEinfo_label=I-SceI
                     /ApEinfo_fwdcolor=#ffff00
                     /ApEinfo_revcolor=#ffff00
     misc_feature    3004..3711
                     /label=mCherry
                     /ApEinfo_fwdcolor=#0000ff
                     /ApEinfo_revcolor=#0000ff
     promoter        complement(6229..6791)
                     /label=Crystalin Promoter
                     /ApEinfo_fwdcolor=#ff8000
                     /ApEinfo_revcolor=#ff8000
     CDS             complement(5507..6226)
                     /label=Venus
                     /ApEinfo_fwdcolor=#0000ff
                     /ApEinfo_revcolor=#0000ff
     polyA_site      complement(5276..5501)
                     /label=bGH pA
                     /ApEinfo_fwdcolor=#ff00ff
                     /ApEinfo_revcolor=#ff00ff
     misc_feature    76..2946
                     /label=elastase promoter
                     /ApEinfo_fwdcolor=#ff8000
                     /ApEinfo_revcolor=#ff8000
     promoter        76..2946
                     /label=Elastase Promoter
                     /ApEinfo_fwdcolor=#ff8000
                     /ApEinfo_revcolor=#ff8000
ORIGIN
        1 GATTACGCCA AGCGCGTTAG GGATAACAGG GTAATGCGCG CGTAATACGA CTCACTATAG
       61 GGCGAATTGg agctctcgac ttcgatcctc cgcaggtgtg gtaaaatgag cttccactct
      121 gatactgcag agagacctaa taatgggaca cacaatgaat atatttaata ataataattt
      181 cttacattta tatagtgctt ttctagacgc tcaaatcgct ttacacaatg gaggggatct
      241 cctcatccac caccagtttt ttgaaagaca tccaggtatt ttaaacgaac acccagtcca
      301 catcaatata ctgggatttg acaatcgatt tgtgttggga caacatgaat gaattaagtt
      361 aacttaacac tttaaacgaa tttgtttgaa cataaaaaat taagttgtcc caaggaaatc
      421 tgttgtattg ttgtagctaa ttttaaatag ttagtttgaa ggagcaaaaa taaaagtttt
      481 tattgagttt gagaaatatt gtcttgtttt cagaaataaa gtcacaatta agtgagtttt
      541 tccctaaaat aagttaaatc ttatataaca agcttattgt cacagaaaaa aaacatcaag
      601 cagtacttta tcgaattaaa catgtatctt tcatttcaga atattatttg tttaagtaat
      661 ttaacagata attatttgtt acttgttatt tgtcaagtaa tttaagttca aaacacagtt
      721 aaatatgtgt ttttttatta ggagctcaac taagaaaaat ttgttttgac caattttagg
      781 ggttactcac acaggttagt gcatgcgtat taaacaaaaa ctcagtcata tcttaaaaaa
      841 tatttggcaa atgatttctt tttcattggc tcaagtaatc aaatctagct gaggatttaa
      901 attaattgac tttcttcaac aagacaaata tgctttgttc caggttatat aaaattgctc
      961 tcatggagat agaaaatatt gtttaaggca aattatttat ttttaattgg aacaagtgat
     1021 aaaaatgtag atgtttatat taccccattt ttttaaaaac tggatgaatg aaagcttttt
     1081 ccagtgtact taccccactg acagactgtt ttgcttgaat tatgttaatt acttgggtaa
     1141 aacatgtatt ccaaatctga taatatacaa taacaagctg tagttcatat ttaagccatc
     1201 tgaaatgtta attactgtga gcatttagtc ttttacggaa aacagataga aatcacgtca
     1261 tgaaaacaaa taacattagg ttacaagcag tacaaatttg catggattaa ttaccttcta
     1321 gtcaattttg agttgagata ttttccatga gataacaaaa cccttaaact gatcagcagt
     1381 gtggtgacgg aacaacagca gcacaataag aacctcatga tctctccggt ctcctttatc
     1441 tttgacagat ttcaggaaca ccctgttatc tagatgagat taaagcatct ccatgtggga
     1501 tgatgagttt tctgcaggcc gttaagggtg aatattcata cattatcctt tgaatgaggt
     1561 catctgatac aatagttcct gtgaggatga ataatgagtt ttaggattaa aagccataag
     1621 taaacagtca cacttttaaa ttcccagatt gcaaaggctt tgctttgagc aagccataaa
     1681 gtttctgtaa ggtgtctttg tttagatcaa gcaattttac ataaacaaat ttcaaatcca
     1741 cacactaaac atctttttag cataaaaaca ttttttaaaa gggcgacacg gtggcacagt
     1801 gggtagcact gtcgccttac aacaagaagg tcactggtgt gtgcccaggc tgaatcagtt
     1861 ggcatttctg tgtggagttt gcatgttctc cccatgtgcg taggtttcct ccgggtgctc
     1921 tggtttcccc cacacttcaa aaacatgcgc tataggtgaa ttgaataagc taaaatagcc
     1981 atagtgtatg tgcgtgaatg caagagtgta tggtgtttcc ctgtgctggg ttgcagctgg
     2041 aagttatgcg taaaacatat gctggataag ttggcggtta attctgctgt ggcaacccct
     2101 gattaataat gggactaagc tgaaaaaaat gaataaatga attaatattt ttacaagaat
     2161 gtacacacat tttatggttc aatggtgaga tatcataaaa cacaagctgg gcaatacacg
     2221 tgttttatca taggatacta tgtgtgtgtg tgtgtgtgtg tgtgtgtgtg tgtgttaaat
     2281 gtatgaaaca cataaatgta aatgcacata ctaatatgtg ctcattaagc attacaattt
     2341 tgcttaattt tcagagccaa aaaaagcaac acagacgtat gtcaatcctg ctgctaacct
     2401 cttttctctg agaactcacc atctgctgac ctccttcata caagaccaca ggtacattca
     2461 aatgtaagat tattcacaga gagaaaaata attattcaca aaccccatat gctatgggat
     2521 atatagtact aaatttgggt ctgtgagagc tgtaatattt tcatttgtat tcaaaagtga
     2581 gagtgtcttt agtgtattaa tagattgttg aatcaaataa agctgatgat gtgtgacaac
     2641 tgcctgaggt aaatattaaa aataaaaacc cattttcttc caatggttga tctctttctt
     2701 atgggaattc taaatagtct agaactgtat gcttatgcta atatataaat caagagaact
     2761 agtcaagtca gaggtttgtg cttgaaggcc atgtgaaagg tttcaaagaa agcagctgtt
     2821 caaaggctga taattgtttt tccagctata acaggtggaa tactcagcaa tattgtttag
     2881 aatattgtgt ggtcaatgtg acatcacaga tagagagggt ttaaaaagca gttgatgcca
     2941 gtgttgcgga tctaattcga tatcaagctt atcgatatgg ctccaaagaa gaagcgtaag
     3001 gtaATGGTGA GCAAGGGCGA GGAGGATAAC ATGGCCATCA TCAAGGAGTT CATGCGCTTC
     3061 AAGGTGCACA TGGAGGGCTC CGTGAACGGC CACGAGTTCG AGATCGAGGG CGAGGGCGAG
     3121 GGCCGCCCCT ACGAGGGCAC CCAGACCGCC AAGCTGAAGG TGACCAAGGG TGGCCCCCTG
     3181 CCCTTCGCCT GGGACATCCT GTCCCCTCAG TTCATGTACG GCTCCAAGGC CTACGTGAAG
     3241 CACCCCGCCG ACATCCCCGA CTACTTGAAG CTGTCCTTCC CCGAGGGCTT CAAGTGGGAG
     3301 CGCGTGATGA ACTTCGAGGA CGGCGGCGTG GTGACCGTGA CCCAGGACTC CTCCCTGCAG
     3361 GACGGCGAGT TCATCTACAA GGTGAAGCTG CGCGGCACCA ACTTCCCCTC CGACGGCCCC
     3421 GTAATGCAGA AGAAGACCAT GGGCTGGGAG GCCTCCTCCG AGCGGATGTA CCCCGAGGAC
     3481 GGCGCCCTGA AGGGCGAGAT CAAGCAGAGG CTGAAGCTGA AGGACGGCGG CCACTACGAC
     3541 GCTGAGGTCA AGACCACCTA CAAGGCCAAG AAGCCCGTGC AGCTGCCCGG CGCCTACAAC
     3601 GTCAACATCA AGTTGGACAT CACCTCCCAC AACGAGGACT ACACCATCGT GGAACAGTAC
     3661 GAACGCGCCG AGGGCCGCCA CTCCACCGGC GGCATGGACG AGCTGTACAA Ggcagctagc
     3721 gcaATGTCCA ATTTACTGAC CGTACACCAA AATTTGCCTG CATTACCGGT CGATGCAACG
     3781 AGTGATGAGG TTCGCAAGAA CCTGATGGAC ATGTTCAGGG ATCGCCAGGC GTTTTCTGAG
     3841 CATACCTGGA AAATGCTTCT GTCCGTTTGC CGGTCGTGGG CGGCATGGTG CAAGTTGAAT
     3901 AACCGGAAAT GGTTTCCCGC AGAACCTGAA GATGTTCGCG ATTATCTTCT ATATCTTCAG
     3961 GCGCGCGGTC TGGCAGTAAA AACTATCCAG CAACATTTGG GCCAGCTAAA CATGCTTCAT
     4021 CGTCGGTCCG GGCTGCCACG ACCAAGTGAC AGCAATGCTG TTTCACTGGT TATGCGGCGG
     4081 ATCCGAAAAG AAAACGTTGA TGCCGGTGAA CGTGCAAAAC AGGCTCTAGC GTTCGAACGC
     4141 ACTGATTTCG ACCAGGTTCG TTCACTCATG GAAAATAGCG ATCGCTGCCA GGATATACGT
     4201 AATCTGGCAT TTCTGGGGAT TGCTTATAAC ACCCTGTTAC GTATAGCCGA AATTGCCAGG
     4261 ATCAGGGTTA AAGATATCTC ACGTACTGAC GGTGGGAGAA TGTTAATCCA TATTGGCAGA
     4321 ACGAAAACGC TGGTTAGCAC CGCAGGTGTA GAGAAGGCAC TTAGCCTGGG GGTAACTAAA
     4381 CTGGtCNAgC GAtGGATTTc CGTCTCTGGT GTAGCTGATG ATCCGAATAA CTACCTGTTT
     4441 TGCCGGGTCA GAAAAAATGG TGTTGCCGCG CCATCTGCCA CCAGCCAGCT ATCAACTCGC
     4501 GCCCTGGAAG GGATTTTTGA AGCAACTCAT CGATTGATTT ACGGCGCTAA GGATGACTCT
     4561 GGTCAGAGAT ACCTGGCCTG GTCTGGACAC AGTGCCCGTG TCGGAGCCGC GCGAGATATG
     4621 GCCCGCGCTG GAGTTTCAAT ACCGGAGATC ATGCAAGCTG GTGGCTGGAC CAATGTAAAT
     4681 ATTGTCATGA ACTATATCCG TAACCTGGAT AGTGAAACAG GGGCAATGGT GCGCCTGCTG
     4741 GAAGATGGCG ATTAGGCggc cgccgaaatg accgaccaag cgacgcccaa cctgccatca
     4801 cgagatttcg attccaccgc cgccttctat gaaaggttgg gcttcggaat cgttttccgg
     4861 gacgccggct ggatgatcct ccagcgcggg gatctcatgc tggagttctt cgcccacccc
     4921 ccggatctaa gctctagata agtaatgatc ataatcagcc atatcacatc tgtagaggtt
     4981 ttacttgctt taaaaaacct cccacacctc cccctgaacc tgaaacataa aatgaatgca
     5041 attgttgttg ttaacttgtt tattgcagct tataatggtt acaaataaag caatagcatc
     5101 acaaatttca caaataaagc atttttttca ctgcattcta gttgtggttt gtccaaactc
     5161 atcaatgtat cttatcatgt ctggatccgg gggtaccgcg tcgagaagtt cctattccga
     5221 agttcctatt ctctagaaag tataggaact tcgggccCGC GGTGGCGGCG ATCTCTCCCC
     5281 AGCATGCCTG CTATTGTCTT CCCAATCCTC CCCCTTGCTG TCCTGCCCCA CCCCACCCCC
     5341 CAGAATAGAA TGACACCTAC TCAGACAATG CGATGCAATT TCCTCATTTT ATTAGGAAAG
     5401 GACAGTGGGA GTGGCACCTT CCAGGGTCAA GGAAGGCACG GGGGAGGGGC AAACAACAGA
     5461 TGGCTGGCAA CTAGAAGGCA CAGTCGAGGC TGATCAGCGG GCCGCTTTAC TTGTACAGCT
     5521 CGTCCATGCC GAGAGTGATC CCGGCGGCGG TCACGAACTC CAGCAGGACC ATGTGATCGC
     5581 GCTTCTCGTT GGGGTCTTTG CTCAGGGCGG ACTGGTAGCT CAGGTAGTGG TTGTCGGGCA
     5641 GCAGCACGGG GCCGTCGCCG ATGGGGGTGT TCTGCTGGTA GTGGTCGGCG AGCTGCACGC
     5701 CGCCGTCCTC GATGTTGTGG CGGATCTTGA AGTTGGCCTT GATGCCGTTC TTCTGCTTGT
     5761 CGGCGGTGAT ATAGACGTTG TGGCTGTTGT AGTTGTACTC CAGCTTGTGC CCCAGGATGT
     5821 TGCCGTCCTC CTTGAAGTCG ATGCCCTTCA GCTCGATGCG GTTCACCAGG GTGTCGCCCT
     5881 CGAACTTCAC CTCGGCGCGG GTCTTGTAGT TGCCGTCGTC CTTGAAGAAG ATGGTGCGCT
     5941 CCTGGACGTA GCCTTCGGGC ATGGCGGACT TGAAGAAGTC GTGCTGCTTC ATGTGGTCGG
     6001 GGTAGCGGGC GAAGCACTGC AGGCCGTAGC CCAGGGTGGT CACGAGGGTG GGCCAGGGCA
     6061 CGGGCAGCTT GCCGGTGGTG CAGATCAGCT TCAGGGTCAG CTTGCCGTAG GTGGCATCGC
     6121 CCTCGCCCTC GCCGGACACG CTGAACTTGT GGCCGTTTAC GTCGCCGTCC AGCTCGACCA
     6181 GGATGGGCAC CACCCCGGTG AACAGCTCCT CGCCCTTGCT CACCATGTTG TCAGACCTGG
     6241 TAACTCCTTA CTGTAACTTA TTGCACCTGA TGAACAAAAG ATGTGAACTG AACGCAAGTA
     6301 GGAGGCTAAT AGAGGCTAGT ACAGTACAAA GATCCCCAAA TGATGTGTGC CGGCCTTAGT
     6361 GGAGGCAGAC CCCTGGTTAT ATACCTGTGC TGCAGAAAGA GGGGCTTACA AATGGATCTC
     6421 TCTGGAATGG CATTATCTCA TGGTGGGAAC AGTGTTGTCA GCAGAATCAG CGGGGTGGAC
     6481 TCTGACCTGA GAATGACAGT CTAGCACTGA ATGGCTCAGA CAATACTCTT GTGGCCAACT
     6541 ATCACCGGAA AATAAGTGCC TGCCAAAACA AACCAGACCA GATGAAGCTA CATGGCTGTA
     6601 GAACGTCAGT ATTTAATGTG TTGTGGCCAC TTGGTTCACC AGATTTAAGA GCTAATTTTT
     6661 TTAAATATCA CAGATAATCA ATCGCTTTTT TTTTTTCTTG ACTGAAAAGC TTAGACTGGA
     6721 AAATTCTTTG AAAAAGTTTG CACTACAGAA AATAAATACA TAACATCCTG CACTGAATGC
     6781 ACACTATTAA TgggccCGGT ACCCAGCTTT TGTTCCCTTT AGTGAGGGTT AATTGCGCGC
     6841 TAGGGATAAC AGGGTAATAC GCGCTCactg gccgtcgttt tacaacgtcg tgactgggaa
     6901 aaccctggcg ttacccaact taatcgcctt gcagcacatc cccctttcgc cagctggcgt
     6961 aatagcgaag aggcccgcac cgatcgccct tcccaacagt tgcgcagcct gaatggcgaa
     7021 tgggnnnnnn nnnnnnnnnn nnnnnnnnnn nnnnnnnnnn nnnnnnnnnn nnnnnnnnnn
     7081 nnnnnnnnnn nnnnnnnnnn nnnnnnnnnn nnnnnnnnnn nnnnnnnnnn nnnnnnnnnn
     7141 nnnnnnnncn nnnnnnnnnn nnnnnnnnnn nnnnnnnnnn nnnnnnnnnn nnnnnnnnnn
     7201 nnnnnnnnnn nnnnnnnnnn nnnnnnnnnn nnnnnnnnnn annnnnnnnn nnnnnnnnnn
     7261 nnnnnnnnnn nnnnnnnnnn nnnnnnnnnn cctttgacgt tggagtccac gttctttnnn
     7321 nnnnnnnnnn nnnnnnnnnn nnnnnnnnnn nnnnacccta tctcggtcta ttcttttgat
     7381 ttataaggga ttttgccgat ttcggcctat tggttaaaaa atgagctgat ttaacaaaaa
     7441 tttaacgcga attttaacaa aatattaacg cttacaattt aggtggcact tttcggggaa
     7501 atgtgcgcgg aacccctatt tgtttatttt tctaaataca ttcaaatatg tatccgctca
     7561 tgagacaata accctgataa atgcttcaat aatattgaaa aaggaagagt atgagtattc
     7621 aacatttccg tgtcgccctt attccctttt ttgcggcatt ttgccttcct gtttttgctc
     7681 acccagaaac gctggtgaaa gtaaaagatg ctgaagatca gttgggtgca cgagtgggtt
     7741 acatcgaact ggatctcaac agcggtaaga tccttgagag ttttcgcccc gaagaacgtt
     7801 ttccaatgat gagcactttt aaagttctgc tatgtggcgc ggtattatcc cgtattgacg
     7861 ccgggcaaga gcaactcggt cgccgcatac actattctca gaatgacttg gttgagtact
     7921 caccagtcac agaaaagcat cttacggatg gcatgacagt aagagaatta tgcagtgctg
     7981 ccataaccat gagtgataac actgcggcca acttacttct gacaacgatc ggaggaccga
     8041 aggagctaac cgcttttttg cacaacatgg gggatcatgt aactcgcctt gatcgttggg
     8101 aaccggagct gaatgaagcc ataccaaacg acgagcgtga caccacgatg cctgtagcaa
     8161 tggcaacaac gttgcgcaaa ctattaactg gcgaactact tactctagct tcccggcaac
     8221 aattaataga ctggatggag gcggataaag ttgcaggacc acttctgcgc tcggcccttc
     8281 cggctggctg gtttattgct gataaatctg gagccggtga gcgtgggtct cgcggtatca
     8341 ttgcagcact ggggccagat ggtaagccct cccgtatcgt agttatctac acgacgggga
     8401 gtcaggcaac tatggatgaa cgaaatagac agatcgctga gataggtgcc tcactgatta
     8461 agcattggta actgtcagac caagtttact catatatact ttagattgat ttaaaacttc
     8521 atttttaatt taaaaggatc taggtgaaga tcctttttga taatctcatg accaaaatcc
     8581 cttaacgtga gttttcgttc cactgagcgt cagaccccgt agaaaagatc aaaggatctt
     8641 cttgagatcc tttttttctg cgcgtaatct gctgcttgca aacaaaaaaa ccaccgctac
     8701 cagcggtggt ttgtttgccg gatcaagagc taccaactct ttttccgaag gtaactggct
     8761 tcagcagagc gcagatacca aatactgtcc ttctagtgta gccgtagtta ggccaccact
     8821 tcaagaactc tgtagcaccg cctacatacc tcgctctgct aatcctgtta ccagtggctg
     8881 ctgccagtgg cgataagtcg tgtcttaccg ggttggactc aagacgatag ttaccggata
     8941 aggcgcagcg gtcgggctga acggggggtt cgtgcacaca gcccagcttg gagcgaacga
     9001 cctacaccga actgagatac ctacagcgtg agctatgaga aagcgccacg cttcccgaag
     9061 ggagaaaggc ggacaggtat ccggtaagcg gcagggtcgg aacaggagag cgcacgaggg
     9121 agcttccagg gggaaacgcc tggtatcttt atagtcctgt cgggtttcgc cacctctgac
     9181 ttgagcgtcg atttttgtga tgctcgtcag gggggcggag cctatggaaa aacgccagca
     9241 acgcggcctt tttacggttc ctggcctttt gctggccttt tgctcacatg ttctttcctg
     9301 cgttatcccc tgattctgtg gataaccgta ttaccgcctt tgagtgagct gataccgctc
     9361 gccgcagccg aacgaccgag cgcagcgagt cagtgagcga ggaagcggaa gagcgcccaa
     9421 tacgcaaacc gcctctcccc gcgcgttggc cgattcatta atgcagctgg cacgacaggt
     9481 ttcccgactg gaaagcgggc agtgagcgca acgcaattaa tgtgagttag ctcactcatt
     9541 aggcacccca ggctttacac tttatgcttc cggctcgtat gttgtgtgga attgtgagcg
     9601 gataacaatt tcacacagga aacagctatg accat
//
