Features (pLannotate 1.2.2; 20 found; start..end, strand, type, name):
      2..94      +  CDS            lacI (fragment): lac repressor; lacI; The lac repressor binds to the lac operator to inhibit transcription in E. coli. This inhibition can be relieved by adding lactose or isopropyl-β-D-thiogalactopyranoside (IPTG).
    107..128     +  protein_bind   CAP binding site: CAP binding activates transcription in the presence of cAMP. E. coli catabolite activator protein
    143..173     +  promoter       lac promoter: promoter for the E. coli lac operon
    181..197     +  protein_bind   lac operator: The lac repressor binds to the lac operator to inhibit transcription in E. coli. This inhibition can be relieved by adding lactose or isopropyl-β-D-thiogalactopyranoside (IPTG). lac repressor encoded by lacI
    267..285     +  promoter       T7 promoter: promoter for bacteriophage T7 RNA polymerase
   2182..2205    +  misc_feature   MCS (fragment): pBluescript multiple cloning site
   2232..2939    +  CDS            mCherry: mCherry is a basic (constitutively fluorescent) red fluorescent protein published in 2004, derived from Discosoma sp.. It is reported to be a very rapidly-maturing monomer with low acid sensitivity.
   2952..3983    +  CDS            Cre: site-specific recombinase Cre is a site-specific recombinase from bacteriophage P1. Recombination occurs at loxP sequences.
   3996..4148    +  CDS            ble (fragment): BLE_KLEPN - Experimental evidence at protein level: Swiss-Prot protein existence level 1. Binding protein with a strong affinity to the bleomycin family of antibiotics. Binds to CL990; an antimitotic-antibiotic compound. From Klebsiella pneumoniae.
   4173..4258    +  CDS            large T antigen (fragment): large T antigen from SV40 (simian virus 40)
   4281..4415    +  polyA_signal   SV40 poly(A) signal: SV40 polyadenylation signal
   4433..4480    +  protein_bind   FRT: FLP-mediated recombination occurs in the 8-bp core sequence TCTAGAAA (Turan and Bode, 2011). FLP recombinase from the Saccharomyces cerevisiae 2μ plasmid
   4504..4711    -  polyA_signal   bGH poly(A) signal: bovine growth hormone polyadenylation signal
   4735..5454    -  CDS            Venus: yellow fluorescent protein (YFP) with fast and efficient maturation (Nagai et al., 2002) mammalian codon-optimized
   6044..6062    -  promoter       T3 promoter: promoter for bacteriophage T3 RNA polymerase
   6093..6248    +  CDS            lacZα (fragment): LacZα fragment of β-galactosidase; lacZ fragment
   6279..6707    -  rep_origin     f1 ori (sequence partly withheld): f1 bacteriophage origin of replication; arrow indicates direction of (+) strand synthesis
   6734..6838    +  promoter       AmpR promoter: bla
   6839..7699    +  CDS            AmpR: β-lactamase; bla; confers resistance to ampicillin, carbenicillin, and related antibiotics
   7870..8458    +  rep_origin     ori: high-copy-number ColE1/pMB1/pBR322/pUC origin of replication
>Addgene plasmid #84032 | pHD066 | addgene full sequence | sequence record 166003 | Addgene next-generation full plasmid sequencing result
AGCGCCCAATACGCAAACCGCCTCTCCCCGCGCGTTGGCCGATTCATTAATGCAGCTGGCACGACAGGTT
TCCCGACTGGAAAGCGGGCAGTGAGCGCAACGCAATTAATGTGAGTTAGCTCACTCATTAGGCACCCCAG
GCTTTACACTTTATGCTTCCGGCTCGTATGTTGTGTGGAATTGTGAGCGGATAACAATTTCACACAGGAA
ACAGCTATGACCATGATTACGCCAAGCGCGTTAGGGATAACAGGGTAATGCGCGCGTAATACGACTCACT
ATAGGGCGAATTGGAGCTCAAGCTTTTTCCAGTGTACTTACCCCACTGACAGACTGTTTTGCTTGAATTA
TGTTAATTACTTGGGTAAAACATGTATTCCAAATGTGATAATATACAATAACAAGCTGTAGTTCATATTT
AAGCCATCTGAAATGTTAATTACTGTGAGCATTTAGTCTTTTAGGGAAAACAGATAGAAATCACGTCATG
AAAACAAATAACATTAGGTTACAAGCAGTACAAATTTGCATGGATTAATTACCTTCTAGTCAATTTTGAG
TTGAGATATTTTCCATGAGATAACAAAACCCTTAAACTGATCAGCAGTGTGGTGACGGAACAACAGCAGC
ACAATAAGAACCTCATGATCTCTCCGGTCTCCTTTATCTTTGACAGATTTCAGGAACACCCTGTTATCTA
GATGAGATTAAAGCATCTCCATGTGGGATGATGAGTTTTCTGCAGGCCGTTAAGGGTGAATATTCATACA
TTATCCTTTGAATGAGGTCATCTGATACAATAGTTCCTGTGAGGATGAATAATGAGTTTTAGGATTAAAA
GCCATAAGTAAACAGTCACACTTTTAAATTCCCAGATTGCAAAGGCTTTGCTTTGAGCAAGCCATAAAGT
TTCTGTAAGGTGTCTTTGTTTAGATCAAGCAATTTTACATAAACAAATTTCAAATCCACACACTAAACAT
CTTTTTAGCATAAAAACATTTTTTAAAAGGGCGACACGGTGGCACAGTGGGTAGCACTGTCGCCTTACAA
CAAGAAGGTCACTGGTGTGTGCCCAGGCTGAATCAGTTGGCATTTCTGTGTGGAGTTTGCATGTTCTCCC
CATGTGCGTAGGTTTCCTCCGGGTGCTCTGGTTTCCCCCACACTTCAAAAACATGCGCTATAGGTGAATT
GAATAAGCTAAAATAGCCATAGTGTATGTGCGTGAATGCAAGAGTGTATGGTGTTTCCCTGTGCTGGGTT
GCAGCTGGAAGTTATGCGTAAAACATATGCTGGATAAGTTGGCGGTTAATTCTGCTGTGGCAACCCCTGA
TTAATAATGGGACTAAGCTGAAAAAAATGAATAAATGAATTAATATTTTTACAAGAATGTACACACATTT
TATGGTTCAATGGTGAGATATCATAAAACACAAGCTGGGCAATACACGTGTTTTATCATAGGATACTATG
TGTGTGTGTGTGTGTGTGTGTGTGTGTGTGTGTTAAATGTATGAAACACATAAATGTAAATGCACATACT
AATATGTGCTCATTAAGCATTACAATTTTGCTTAATTTTCAGAGCCAAAAAAAGCAACACAGACGTATGT
CAATCCTGCTGCTAACCTCTTTTCTCTGAGAACTCACCATCTGCTGACCTCCTTCATACAAGACCACAGG
TACATTCAAATGTAAGATTATTCACAGAGAGAAAAATAATTATTCACAAACCCCATATGCTATGGGATAT
ATAGTACTAAATTTGGGTCTGTGAGAGCTGTAATATTTTCATTTGTATTCAAAAGTGAGAGTGTCTTTAG
TGTATTAATAGATTGTTGAATCAAATAAAGCTGATGATGTGTGACAACTGCCTGAGGTAAATATTAAAAA
TAAAAACCCATTTTCTTCCAATGGTTGATCTCTTTCTTATGGGAATTCTAAATAGTCTAGAACTGTATGC
TTATGCTAATATATAAATCAAGAGAACTAGTCAAGTCAGAGGTTTGTGCTTGAAGGCCATGTGAAAGGTT
TCAAAGAAAGCAGCTGTTCAAAGGCTGATAATTGTTTTTCCAGCTATAACAGGTGGAATACTCAGCAATA
TTGTTTAGAATATTGTGTGGTCAATGTGACATCACAGATAGAGAGGGTTTAAAAAGCAGTTGATGCCAGT
GTTGCGGATCTAATTCGATATCAAGCTTATCGATATGGCTCCAAAGAAGAAGCGTAAGGTAATGGTGAGC
AAGGGCGAGGAGGATAACATGGCCATCATCAAGGAGTTCATGCGCTTCAAGGTGCACATGGAGGGCTCCG
TGAACGGCCACGAGTTCGAGATCGAGGGCGAGGGCGAGGGCCGCCCCTACGAGGGCACCCAGACCGCCAA
GCTGAAGGTGACCAAGGGTGGCCCCCTGCCCTTCGCCTGGGACATCCTGTCCCCTCAGTTCATGTACGGC
TCCAAGGCCTACGTGAAGCACCCCGCCGACATCCCCGACTACAAGAAGCTGTCCTTCCCCGAGGGCTTCA
AGTGGGAGCGCGTGATGAACTTCGAGGACGGCGGCGTGGTGACCGTGACCCAGGACTCCTCCCTGCAGGA
CGGCGAGTTCATCTACAAGGTGAAGCTGCGCGGCACCAACTTCCCCTCCGACGGCCCCGTAATGCAGAAG
AAGACCATGGGCTGGGAGGCCTCCTCCGAGCGGATGTACCCCGAGGACGGCGCCCTGAAGGGCGAGATCA
AGCAGAGGCTGAAGCTGAAGGACGGCGGCCACTACGACGCTGAGGTCAAGACCACCTACAAGGCCAAGAA
GCCCGTGCAGCTGCCCGGCGCCTACAACGTCAACATCAAGTTGGACATCACCTCCCACAACGAGGACTAC
ACCATCGTGGAACAGTACGAACGCGCCGAGGGCCGCCACTCCACCGGCGGCATGGACGAGCTGTACAAGG
CAGCTAGCGCAATGTCCAATTTACTGACCGTACACCAAAATTTGCCTGCATTACCGGTCGATGCAACGAG
TGATGAGGTTCGCAAGAACCTGATGGACATGTTCAGGGATCGCCAGGCGTTTTCTGAGCATACCTGGAAA
ATGCTTCTGTCCGTTTGCCGGTCGTGGGCGGCATGGTGCAAGTTGAATAACCGGAAATGGTTTCCCGCAG
AACCTGAAGATGTTCGCGATTATCTTCTATATCTTCAGGCGCGCGGTCTGGCAGTAAAAACTATCCAGCA
ACATTTGGGCCAGCTAAACATGCTTCATCGTCGGTCCGGGCTGCCACGACCAAGTGACAGCAATGCTGTT
TCACTGGTTATGCGGCGGATCCGAAAAGAAAACGTTGATGCCGGTGAACGTGCAAAACAGGCTCTAGCGT
TCGAACGCACTGATTTCGACCAGGTTCGTTCACTCATGGAAAATAGCGATCGCTGCCAGGATATACGTAA
TCTGGCATTTCTGGGGATTGCTTATAACACCCTGTTACGTATAGCCGAAATTGCCAGGATCAGGGTTAAA
GATATCTCACGTACTGACGGTGGGAGAATGTTAATCCATATTGGCAGAACGAAAACGCTGGTTAGCACCG
CAGGTGTAGAGAAGGCACTTAGCCTGGGGGTAACTAAACTGGTCGAGCGATGGATTTCCGTCTCTGGTGT
AGCTGATGATCCGAATAACTACCTGTTTTGCCGGGTCAGAAAAAATGGTGTTGCCGCGCCATCTGCCACC
AGCCAGCTATCAACTCGCGCCCTGGAAGGGATTTTTGAAGCAACTCATCGATTGATTTACGGCGCTAAGG
ATGACTCTGGTCAGAGATACCTGGCCTGGTCTGGACACAGTGCCCGTGTCGGAGCCGCGCGAGATATGGC
CCGCGCTGGAGTTTCAATACCGGAGATCATGCAAGCTGGTGGCTGGACCAATGTAAATATTGTCATGAAC
TATATCCGTAACCTGGATAGTGAAACAGGGGCAATGGTGCGCCTGCTGGAAGATGGCGATTAGGCGGCCG
CCGAAATGACCGACCAAGCGACGCCCAACCTGCCATCACGAGATTTCGATTCCACCGCCGCCTTCTATGA
AAGGTTGGGCTTCGGAATCGTTTTCCGGGACGCCGGCTGGATGATCCTCCAGCGCGGGGATCTCATGCTG
GAGTTCTTCGCCCACCCCCCGGATCTAAGCTCTAGATAAGTAATGATCATAATCAGCCATATCACATCTG
TAGAGGTTTTACTTGCTTTAAAAAACCTCCCACACCTCCCCCTGAACCTGAAACATAAAATGAATGCAAT
TGTTGTTGTTAACTTGTTTATTGCAGCTTATAATGGTTACAAATAAAGCAATAGCATCACAAATTTCACA
AATAAAGCATTTTTTTCACTGCATTCTAGTTGTGGTTTGTCCAAACTCATCAATGTATCTTATCATGTCT
GGATCCGGGGGTACCGCGTCGAGAAGTTCCTATTCCGAAGTTCCTATTCTCTAGAAAGTATAGGAACTTC
GGGCCCGCGGTGGCGGCGATCTCTCCCCAGCATGCCTGCTATTGTCTTCCCAATCCTCCCCCTTGCTGTC
CTGCCCCACCCCACCCCCCAGAATAGAATGACACCTACTCAGACAATGCGATGCAATTTCCTCATTTTAT
TAGGAAAGGACAGTGGGAGTGGCACCTTCCAGGGTCAAGGAAGGCACGGGGGAGGGGCAAACAACAGATG
GCTGGCAACTAGAAGGCACAGTCGAGGCTGATCAGCGGGCCGCTTTACTTGTACAGCTCGTCCATGCCGA
GAGTGATCCCGGCGGCGGTCACGAACTCCAGCAGGACCATGTGATCGCGCTTCTCGTTGGGGTCTTTGCT
CAGGGCGGACTGGTAGCTCAGGTAGTGGTTGTCGGGCAGCAGCACGGGGCCGTCGCCGATGGGGGTGTTC
TGCTGGTAGTGGTCGGCGAGCTGCACGCCGCCGTCCTCGATGTTGTGGCGGATCTTGAAGTTGGCCTTGA
TGCCGTTCTTCTGCTTGTCGGCGGTGATATAGACGTTGTGGCTGTTGTAGTTGTACTCCAGCTTGTGCCC
CAGGATGTTGCCGTCCTCCTTGAAGTCGATGCCCTTCAGCTCGATGCGGTTCACCAGGGTGTCGCCCTCG
AACTTCACCTCGGCGCGGGTCTTGTAGTTGCCGTCGTCCTTGAAGAAGATGGTGCGCTCCTGGACGTAGC
CTTCGGGCATGGCGGACTTGAAGAAGTCGTGCTGCTTCATGTGGTCGGGGTAGCGGGCGAAGCACTGCAG
GCCGTAGCCCAGGGTGGTCACGAGGGTGGGCCAGGGCACGGGCAGCTTGCCGGTGGTGCAGATCAGCTTC
AGGGTCAGCTTGCCGTAGGTGGCATCGCCCTCGCCCTCGCCGGACACGCTGAACTTGTGGCCGTTTACGT
CGCCGTCCAGCTCGACCAGGATGGGCACCACCCCGGTGAACAGCTCCTCGCCCTTGCTCACCATGTTGTC
AGACCTGGTAACTCCTTACTGTAACTTATTGCACCTGATGAACAAAAGATGTGAACTGAACGCAAGTAGG
AGGCTAATAGAGGCTAGTACAGTACAAAGATCCCCAAATGATGTGTGCCGGCCTTAGTGGAGGCAGACCC
CTGGTTATATACCTGTGCTGCAGAAAGAGGGGCTTACAAATGGATCTCTCTGGAATGGCATTATCTCATG
GTGGGAACAGTGTTGTCAGCAGAATCAGCGGGGTGGACTCTGACCTGAGAATGACAGTCTAGCACTGAAT
GGCTCAGACAATACTCTTGTGGCCAACTATCACCGGAAAATAAGTGCCTGCCAAAACAAACCAGACCAGA
TGAAGCTACATGGCTGTAGAACGTCAGTATTTAATGTGTTGTGGCCACTTGGTTCACCAGATTTAAGAGC
TAATTTTTTTAAATATCACAGATAATCAATCGCTTTTTTTTTTTCTTGACTGAAAAGCTTAGACTGGAAA
ATTCTTTGAAAAAGTTTGCACTACAGAAAATAAATACATAACATCCTGCACTGAATGCACACTATTAATG
GGCCCGGTACCCAGCTTTTGTTCCCTTTAGTGAGGGTTAATTGCGCGCTAGGGATAACAGGGTAATACGC
GCTCACTGGCCGTCGTTTTACAACGTCGTGACTGGGAAAACCCTGGCGTTACCCAACTTAATCGCCTTGC
AGCACATCCCCCTTTCGCCAGCTGGCGTAATAGCGAAGAGGCCCGCACCGATCGCCCTTCCCAACAGTTG
CGCAGCCTGAATGGCGAATGGAAATTGTAAGCGTTAATATTTTGTTAAAATTCGCGTTAAATTTTTGTTA
AATCAGCTCATTTTTTAACCAATAGGCCGAAATCGGCAAAATCCCTTATAAATCAAAAGAATAGACCGAG
ATAGGGT
[37 nt withheld, positions 6378-6414]
AAAGAACGTGGACTCCAACGTCAAAGG
[49 nt withheld, positions 6442-6490]
T
[91 nt withheld, positions 6492-6582]
G
[124 nt withheld, positions 6584-6707]
CAGGTGGCACTTTTCGGGGAAATGTGCGCGGAACCCCTATTTGTTTATTTTTCTAAATACATTCAAATAT
GTATCCGCTCATGAGACAATAACCCTGATAAATGCTTCAATAATATTGAAAAAGGAAGAGTATGAGTATT
CAACATTTCCGTGTCGCCCTTATTCCCTTTTTTGCGGCATTTTGCCTTCCTGTTTTTGCTCACCCAGAAA
CGCTGGTGAAAGTAAAAGATGCTGAAGATCAGTTGGGTGCACGAGTGGGTTACATCGAACTGGATCTCAA
CAGCGGTAAGATCCTTGAGAGTTTTCGCCCCGAAGAACGTTTTCCAATGATGAGCACTTTTAAAGTTCTG
CTATGTGGCGCGGTATTATCCCGTATTGACGCCGGGCAAGAGCAACTCGGTCGCCGCATACACTATTCTC
AGAATGACTTGGTTGAGTACTCACCAGTCACAGAAAAGCATCTTACGGATGGCATGACAGTAAGAGAATT
ATGCAGTGCTGCCATAACCATGAGTGATAACACTGCGGCCAACTTACTTCTGACAACGATCGGAGGACCG
AAGGAGCTAACCGCTTTTTTGCACAACATGGGGGATCATGTAACTCGCCTTGATCGTTGGGAACCGGAGC
TGAATGAAGCCATACCAAACGACGAGCGTGACACCACGATGCCTGTAGCAATGGCAACAACGTTGCGCAA
ACTATTAACTGGCGAACTACTTACTCTAGCTTCCCGGCAACAATTAATAGACTGGATGGAGGCGGATAAA
GTTGCAGGACCACTTCTGCGCTCGGCCCTTCCGGCTGGCTGGTTTATTGCTGATAAATCTGGAGCCGGTG
AGCGTGGGTCTCGCGGTATCATTGCAGCACTGGGGCCAGATGGTAAGCCCTCCCGTATCGTAGTTATCTA
CACGACGGGGAGTCAGGCAACTATGGATGAACGAAATAGACAGATCGCTGAGATAGGTGCCTCACTGATT
AAGCATTGGTAACTGTCAGACCAAGTTTACTCATATATACTTTAGATTGATTTAAAACTTCATTTTTAAT
TTAAAAGGATCTAGGTGAAGATCCTTTTTGATAATCTCATGACCAAAATCCCTTAACGTGAGTTTTCGTT
CCACTGAGCGTCAGACCCCGTAGAAAAGATCAAAGGATCTTCTTGAGATCCTTTTTTTCTGCGCGTAATC
TGCTGCTTGCAAACAAAAAAACCACCGCTACCAGCGGTGGTTTGTTTGCCGGATCAAGAGCTACCAACTC
TTTTTCCGAAGGTAACTGGCTTCAGCAGAGCGCAGATACCAAATACTGTTCTTCTAGTGTAGCCGTAGTT
AGGCCACCACTTCAAGAACTCTGTAGCACCGCCTACATACCTCGCTCTGCTAATCCTGTTACCAGTGGCT
GCTGCCAGTGGCGATAAGTCGTGTCTTACCGGGTTGGACTCAAGACGATAGTTACCGGATAAGGCGCAGC
GGTCGGGCTGAACGGGGGGTTCGTGCACACAGCCCAGCTTGGAGCGAACGACCTACACCGAACTGAGATA
CCTACAGCGTGAGCTATGAGAAAGCGCCACGCTTCCCGAAGGGAGAAAGGCGGACAGGTATCCGGTAAGC
GGCAGGGTCGGAACAGGAGAGCGCACGAGGGAGCTTCCAGGGGGAAACGCCTGGTATCTTTATAGTCCTG
TCGGGTTTCGCCACCTCTGACTTGAGCGTCGATTTTTGTGATGCTCGTCAGGGGGGCGGAGCCTATGGAA
AAACGCCAGCAACGCGGCCTTTTTACGGTTCCTGGCCTTTTGCTGGCCTTTTGCTCACATGTTCTTTCCT
GCGTTATCCCCTGATTCTGTGGATAACCGTATTACCGCCTTTGAGTGAGCTGATACCGCTCGCCGCAGCC
GAACGACCGAGCGCAGCGAGTCAGTGAGCGAGGAAGCGGAAG
