>Addgene plasmid #84032 | pHD066 | addgene partial sequence | sequence record 162799 | Mombaerts-mRFPup 5'-GTGGCCGTTCACGGAGCCCTCCATG-3'
CGCATGAACTCCTTGATGATGGCCATGTTATCCTCCTCGCCCTTGCTCACCATTACCTTACGCTTCTTCT
TTGGAGCCATATCGATAAGCTTGATATCGAATTAGATCCGCAACACTGGCATCAACTGCTTTTTAAACCC
TCTCTATCTGTGATGTCACATTGACCACACAATATTCTAAACAATATTGCTGAGTATTCCACCTGTTATA
GCTGGAAAAACAATTATCAGCCTTTGAACAGCTGCTTTCTTTGAAACCTTTCACATGGCCTTCAAGCACA
AACCTCTGACTTGACTAGTTCTCTTGATTTATATATTAGCATAAGCATACAGTTCTAGACTATTTAGAAT
TCCCATAAGAAAGAGATCAACCATTGGAAGAAAATGGGTTTTTATTTTTAATATTTACCTCAGGCAGTTG
TCACACATCATCAGCTTTATTTGATTCAACAATCTATTAATACACTAAAGACACTCTCACTTTTGAATAC
AAATGAAAATATTACAGCTCTCACAGACCCAAATTTAGTACTATATATCCCATAGCATATGGGGTTTGTG
AATAATTATTTTTCTCTCTGTGAATAATCTTACATTTGAATGTACCTGTGGTCTTGTATGAAGGAGGTCA
GCAGATGGTGAGTTCTCAGAGAAAAGAGGTTAGCAGCAGGATTGACATACGTCTGTGTTGCTTTTTTTGG
CTCTGAAAATTAAGCAAAATTGTAATGCTTAATGAGCACATATTAGTATGTGCATTTACATTTATGTGTT
TCATACATTTAACACACACACACACACACACACACACACACACACATAGTATCCTATGATAAAACACGTG
TATTGCCCAGCTTGTGTTTTATGATATCTCACCATTGAACCATAAAATGTGTGTACATTCTTGTAAAAAT
ATTAATTCATTTATTCATTTTTTTCAGCTTAGTCCCATTATTAATCAGGGGTTGCCA
